>Addgene plasmid #175965 | pBEL2412 | addgene full sequence | sequence record 345261 | Addgene NGS Result
AACGTTTTCCAATGATGAGCACTTTTAAAGTTCTGCTATGTGGCGCGGTATTATCCCGTGTTGACGCCGG
GCAAGAGCAACTCGGTCGCCGCATACACTATTCTCAGAATGACTTGGTTGAGTACTCACCAGTCACAGAA
AAGCATCTTACGGATGGCATGACAGTAAGAGAATTATGCAGTGCTGCCATAACCATGAGTGATAACACTG
CGGCCAACTTACTTCTGACAACGATCGGAGGACCGAAGGAGCTAACCGCTTTTTTGCACAACATGGGGGA
TCATGTAACTCGCCTTGATCGTTGGGAACCGGAGCTGAATGAAGCCATACCAAACGACGAGCGTGACACC
ACGATGCCTGCAGCAATGGCAACAACGTTGCGCAAACTATTAACTGGCGAACTACTTACTCTAGCTTCCC
GGCAACAATTAATAGACTGGATGGAGGCGGATAAAGTTGCAGGACCACTTCTGCGCTCGGCCCTTCCGGC
TGGCTGGTTTATTGCTGATAAATCTGGAGCCGGTGAGCGTGGGTCTCGCGGTATCATTGCAGCACTGGGG
CCAGATGGTAAGCCCTCCCGTATCGTAGTTATCTACACGACGGGGAGTCAGGCAACTATGGATGAACGAA
ATAGACAGATCGCTGAGATAGGTGCCTCACTGATTAAGCATTGGTAACTGTCAGACCAAGTTTACTCATA
TATACTTTAGATTGATTTAAAACTTCATTTTTAATTTAAAAGGATCTAGGTGAAGATCCTTTTTGATAAT
CTCATGACCAAAATCCCTTAACGTGAGTTTTCGTTCCACTGAGCGTCAGACCCCGTAGAAAAGATCAAAG
GATCTTCTTGAGATCCTTTTTTTCTGCGCGTAATCTGCTGCTTGCAAACAAAAAAACCACCGCTACCAGC
GGTGGTTTGTTTGCCGGATCAAGAGCTACCAACTCTTTTTCCGAAGGTAACTGGCTTCAGCAGAGCGCAG
ATACCAAATACTGTCCTTCTAGTGTAGCCGTAGTTAGGCCACCACTTCAAGAACTCTGTAGCACCGCCTA
CATACCTCGCTCTGCTAATCCTGTTACCAGTGGCTGCTGCCAGTGGCGATAAGTCGTGTCTTACCGGGTT
GGACTCAAGACGATAGTTACCGGATAAGGCGCAGCGGTCGGGCTGAACGGGGGGTTCGTGCACACAGCCC
AGCTTGGAGCGAACGACCTACACCGAACTGAGATACCTACAGCGTGAGCTATGAGAAAGCGCCACGCTTC
CCGAAGGGAGAAAGGCGGACAGGTATCCGGTAAGCGGCAGGGTCGGAACAGGAGAGCGCACGAGGGAGCT
TCCAGGGGGAAACGCCTGGTATCTTTATAGTCCTGTCGGGTTTCGCCACCTCTGACTTGAGCGTCGATTT
TTGTGATGCTCGTCAGGGGGGCGGAGCCTATGGAAAAACGCCAGCAACGCGGCCTTTTTACGGTTCCTGG
CCTTTTGCTGGCCTTTTGCTCACATGTTCTTTCCTGCGTTATCCCCTGATTCTGTGGATAACCGTATTAC
CGCCTTTGAGTGAGCTGATACCGCTCGCCGCAGCCGAACGACCGAGCGCAGCGAGTCAGTGAGCGAGGAA
GCGGAAGAGCGCCTGATGCGGTATTTTCTCCTTACGCATCTGTGCGGTATTTCACACCGCAATGGTGCAC
TCTCAGTACAATCTGCTCTGATGCCGCATAGTTAAGCCAGTATACACTCCGCTATCGCTACGTGACTGGG
TCATGGCTGCGCCCCGACACCCGCCAACACCCGCTGACGCGCCCTGACGGGCTTGTCTGCTCCCGGCATC
CGCTTACAGACAAGCTGTGACCGTCTCCGGGAGCTGCATGTGTCAGAGGTTTTCACCGTCATCACCGAAA
CGCGCGAGGCAGCTGCGGTAAAGCTCATCAGCGTGGTCGTGAAGCGATTCACAGATGTCTGCCTGTTCAT
CCGCGTCCAGCTCGTTGAGTTTCTCCAGAAGCGTTAATGTCTGGCTTCTGATAAAGCGGGCCATGTTAAG
GGCGGTTTTTTCCTGTTTGGTCACTGATGCCTCCGTGTAAGGGGGATTTCTGTTCATGGGGGTAATGATA
CCGATGAAACGAGAGAGGATGCTCACGATACGGGTTACTGATGATGAACATGCCCGGTTACTGGAACGTT
GTGAGGGTAAACAACTGGCGGTATGGATGCGGCGGGACCAGAGAAAAATCACTCAGGGTCAATGCCAGCG
CTTCGTTAATACAGATGTAGGTGTTCCACAGGGTAGCCAGCAGCATCCTGCGATGCAGATCCGGAACATA
ATGGTGCAGGGCGCTGACTTCCGCGTTTCCAGACTTTACGAAACACGGAAACCGAAGACCATTCATGTTG
TTGCTCAGGTCGCAGACGTTTTGCAGCAGCAGTCGCTTCACGTTCGCTCGCGTATCGGTGATTCATTCTG
CTAACCAGTAAGGCAACCCCGCCAGCCTAGCCGGGTCCTCAACGACAGGAGCACGATCATGCGCACCCGT
GGCCAGGACCCAACGCTGCCCGAGATCTCGATCCCGCGAAATTAATACGACTCACTATAGGGAGACCACA
ACGGTTTCCCTCTAGAAATAATTTTGTTTAACTTTAAGAAGGAGATATACATATGGCTCTTAACACACCA
CAAATTACGCCGACAAAAAAGATAACAGTGAGGGCAATCGGCGAGGAACTGCCGCGTGGTGATTACCAAC
GTTGCCCGCAATGTGACATGCTGTTTAGCCTGCCCGAGATAAATTCTCATCAAAGTGCCTATTGTCCGCG
CTGTCAGGCAAAAATTCGTGACGGGCGCGACTGGTCGCTAACGCGCCTGGCGGCAATGGCCTTCACCATG
CTGTTGCTTATGCCGTTTGCCTGGGGCGAACCGCTGTTGCATATCTGGCTGTTAGGCATTCGTATTGACG
CCAACGTTATGCAAGGCATCTGGCAAATGACCAAACAGGGCGATGCGATAACGGGGTCGATGGTCTTTTT
CTGCGTTATTGGTGCCCCGCTCATTCTGGTGACCTCCATAGCTTATTTATGGTTTGGTAACCGACTGGGA
ATGAATTTACGTCCGGTACTGCTGATGCTTGAGCGACTTAAAGAGTGGGTAATGCTCGATATCTACCTGG
TCGGCATTGGCGTTGCTTCTATAAAGGTACAGGATTATGCCCATATCCAGGCTGGTGTCGGCTTGTTCTC
TTTTGTGGCGTTGGTGATTTTAACGACGGTGACGTTGTCACATCTTAATGTCGAAGAACTGTGGGAGCGA
TTTTATCCGCAGCGCCCCGCTACGCGTAGGGACGAGAAACTTCGTGTCTGTCTTGGGTGCCATTTTACCG
GCTATCCAGATCAGCGTGGTCGCTGCCCGCGTTGCCATATCCCGCTACGCCTGCGTCGCCGTCATAGTCT
GCAAAAATGCTGGGCGGCGCTGTTAGCGTCAATCGTTTTATTGTTACCTGCCAACCTGTTGCCTATTTCT
ATCATTTATCTGAACGGAGGACGGCAGGAAGATACAATTCTTTCCGGAATTATGTCGCTGGCAAGTAGCA
ACATTGCGGTTGCAGGAATCGTGTTTATCGCCAGTATTCTGGTACCGTTTACTAAAGTGATCGTCATGTT
CACTTTACTGTTGAGCATTCATTTTAAATGCCAGCAAGGTTTACGCACACGCATTCTGTTACTGCGGATG
GTGACCTGGATTGGTCGCTGGTCGATGCTCGACCTGTTTGTCATATCTTTAACCATGTCGCTGATTAATC
GCGATCAGATCCTCGCTTTTACTATGGGACCGGCTGCGTTTTATTTCGGCGCAGCGGTAATTTTGACTAT
TCTTGCTGTGGAATGGCTGGACAGCCGCTTACTTTGGGATGCACATGAGTCAGGAAACGCCCGCTTCGAC
GACTGAAGCGCAGATTAAAAATAAACGCCGTATCTCACCTTTCTGGCTGCTGCCGTTCATCGCGCTAATG
ATTGCCAGTTGGCTGATTTGGGACAGTTATCAGGACCGGGGTAATACCGTCACCATCGACTTTATGTCGG
CGGATGGTATTGTTCCAGGCCGTACGCCTGTTCGTTATCAGGGCGTTGAAGTCGGAACAGTGCAGGATAT
CAGCCTCAGCGACGATCTTCGTAAGATTGAAGTCAAGGTCAGCATCAAGTCCGATATGAAAGATGCGCTG
CGCGAAGAGACTCAGTTCTGGCTGGTGACGCCAAAAGCATCGTTGGCAGGTGTCTCCGGGCTGGACGCCC
TCGTCGGTGGGAACTATATCGGCATGATGCCGGGTAAAGGTAAAGAGCAGGATCACTTTGTCGCACTCGA
TACCCAACCGAAATATCGGCTGGACAATGGCGATCTGATGATCCACCTGCAAGCCCCCGATCTCGGTTCG
CTGAACAGCGGTTCATTGGTCTATTTCCGCAAGATCCCGGTGGGAAAAGTCTACGACTATGCCATCAATC
CCAACAAGCAAGGCGTGGTGATTGATGTCCTGATCGAGCGGCGTTTTACCGATCTGGTGAAAAAAGGTAG
CCGTTTCTGGAACGTTTCCGGCGTTGATGCCAACGTCAGTATCAGTGGCGCGAAGGTGAAACTGGAAAGC
CTGGCGGCACTGGTTAACGGTGCGATTGCCTTCGATTCACCAGAAGAGTCGAAACCTGCCGAGGCGGAAG
ATACCTTTGGTCTGTATGAAGATCTGGCCCACAGCCAGCGTGGCGTAATAATAAAACTGGAACTGCCGAG
TGGGGCCGGATTAACCGCCGACTCGACGCCGTTAATGTATCAGGGGCTGGAAGTCGGACAGCTGACTAAA
CTGGATTTAAATCCTGGTGGTAAAGTCACAGGGGAAATGACCGTTGATCCCAGCGTCGTTACCCTGCTTC
GTGAAAATACCCGCATCGAATTACGCAACCCGAAATTATCCCTTAGCGATGCTAATCTCAGCGCCCTGCT
GACCGGCAAAACCTTCGAGCTGGTGCCCGGCGATGGCGAGCCACGCAAAGAGTTCGTTGTTGTGCCAGGC
GAAAAAGCACTGCTGCATGAACCTGATGTTCTGACGCTGACCCTGACCGCGCCGGAAAGTTACGGTATTG
ATGCGGGTCAGCCGCTCATTCTTCACGGCGTGCAGGTAGGCCAGGTTATCGATCGTAAACTCACCAGCAA
AGGCGTCACCTTTACCGTCGCCATCGAGCCTCAGCATCGCGAACTGGTAAAAGGCGATAGCAAATTTGTC
GTCAACAGCCGTGTCGATGTGAAGGTGGGGCTGGATGGCGTTGAGTTTCTCGGTGCCAGCGCCTCAGAAT
GGATCAATGGCGGGATACGTATTCTGCCGGGCGATAAAGGTGAGATGAAAGCCAGCTATCCACTGTATGC
CAATTTGGAAAAAGCGCTGGAGAACAGCCTTAGCGATTTACCCACCACAACCGTGAGTTTGAGTGCAGAG
ACGCTGCCGGATGTGCAGGCAGGATCGGTAGTGCTGTACCGTAAATTTGAAGTTGGTGAAGTGATTACCG
TGCGTCCGCGAGCTAACGCGTTTGATATCGATCTGCATATTAAGCCGGAGTATCGCAACCTTCTGACCAG
CAATAGCGTGTTCTGGGCAGAAGGCGGGGCGAAAGTTCAGCTGAATGGTAGTGGTCTGACCGTACAGGCA
TCCCCGCTCTCCAGAGCATTAAAGGGAGCCATTAGCTTCGACAACCTCAGCGGTGCCAGCGCCAGTCAGC
GTAAAGGCGATAAGCGTATTCTGTATGCTTCCGAAACAGCGGCCCGTGCGGTTGGCGGGCAGATTACGCT
TCACGCTTTCGATGCCGGAAAACTGGCGGTCGGGATGCCAATTCGCTATCTCGGTATTGATATCGGGCAA
ATCCAGACGCTGGATCTGATTACCGCACGCAATGAAGTACAGGCAAAGGCGGTACTTTACCCGGAATATG
TCCAGACCTTTGCTCGCGGTGGTACGCGCTTCTCAGTGGTCACACCGAAATTATCCCTTAGCGATGCTAA
TCTTGATACTATCCTCCAGCCGTATATCAACGTCGAACCAGGCCGGGGCAATCCTCGCCGCGACTTTGAA
TTACAAGAGGCCACCATTACTGATTCGCGTTACCTGGATGGCTTAAGCATTATTGTTGAAGCGCCGGAAG
CCGGTTCGTTAGGCATCGGTACGCCTGTGCTGTTCCGTGGTCTGGAAGTCGGTACGGTTACAGGAATGAC
GCTGGGGACATTGTCAGATCGCGTGATGATTGCGATGCGCATCAGTAAACGCTATCAACACCTGGTGCGT
AACAATTCCGTCTTCTGGTTGGCATCGGGTTACAGTCTGGACTTTGGTCTGACGGGCGGCGTAGTGAAAA
CCGGCACCTTTAACCAGTTTATCCGTGGCGGCATCGCCTTCGCCACGCCTCCGGGTACGCCACTGGCACC
GAAAGCCCAGGAAGGCAAACACTTCCTGTTGCAGGAAAGTGAACCGAAAGAGTGGCGTGAATGGGGAACT
GCGCTTCCCAAATAATGCCCACCTCGAGCAGATCCGGCTGCTAACAAAGCCCGAAAGGAAGCTGAGTTGG
CTGCTGCCACCGCTGAGCAATAACTAGCATAACCCCTTGGGGCCTCTAAACGGGTCTTGAGGGGTTTTTT
GCTGAAAGGAGGAACTATATCCGGATAATTCTTGAAGACGAAAGGGCCTCGTGATACGCCTATTTTTATA
GGTTAATGTCATGATAATAATGGTTTCTTAGACGTCAGGTGGCACTTTTCGGGGAAATGTGCGCGGAACC
CCTATTTGTTTATTTTTCTAAATACATTCAAATATGTATCCGCTCATGAGACAATAACCCTGATAAATGC
TTCAATAATATTGAAAAAGGAAGAGTATGAGTATTCAACATTTCCGTGTCGCCCTTATTCCCTTTTTTGC
GGCATTTTGCCTTCCTGTTTTTGCTCACCCAGAAACGCTGGTGAAAGTAAAAGATGCTGAAGATCAGTTG
GGTGCACGAGTGGGTTACATCGAACTGGATCTCAACAGCGGTAAGATCCTTGAGAGTTTTCGCCCCGAAG
Features (pLannotate 1.2.2; 12 found; start..end, strand, type, name):
    848..1436    +  rep_origin     ori: high-copy-number ColE1/pMB1/pBR322/pUC origin of replication
   1622..1761    -  misc_feature   bom: basis of mobility region from pBR322
   1863..2054    -  CDS            rop: Rop protein, which maintains plasmids at low copy number; rop
   2071..2451    +  CDS            YPB1_ECOLX: Protein predicted: Swiss-Prot protein existence level 4. From Escherichia coli.
   2563..2581    +  promoter       T7 promoter: promoter for bacteriophage T7 RNA polymerase
   2613..2635    +  RBS            RBS: efficient ribosome binding site from bacteriophage T7 gene 10 (Olins and Rangwala, 1989)
   2643..3923    +  CDS            yebS: YEBS_ECOLI - Experimental evidence at protein level: Swiss-Prot protein existence level 1. Component of a transport pathway that contributes to membrane integrity. From Escherichia coli (strain K12).
   3895..6522    +  CDS            yebT: YEBT_ECOLI - Experimental evidence at protein level: Swiss-Prot protein existence level 1. Component of a transport pathway that contributes to membrane integrity (PubMed:27795327). May directly span the intermembrane space, facilitating the transport of substrates across the periplasm (Probable). From Escherichia coli (strain K12).
   6547..6596    +  CDS            SET1 (fragment): solubility-enhancement tag derived from T7 phage gene 10B
   6604..6651    +  terminator     T7 terminator: transcription terminator for bacteriophage T7 RNA polymerase
   6782..6886    +  promoter       AmpR promoter: bla
   6887..677     +  CDS            AmpR (across the origin): β-lactamase; bla; confers resistance to ampicillin, carbenicillin, and related antibiotics
