[The description below was written by a language model from this plasmid's Addgene catalogue record and pLannotate feature annotations shown in this document.]
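Description:
pBEL2412 is a bacterial expression plasmid built on the Novagen pET17b backbone and designed for genetic complementation of the Escherichia coli letAB operon with an engineered LetB variant. It is about 7.1 kb in total and is propagated in E. coli through a ColE1/pMB1-type origin. Selection is by ampicillin resistance, conferred by β-lactamase expressed from its own bla promoter. The feature table also detects pBR322-derived bom and rop elements, although the catalogue lists the plasmid as high copy.

The insert, assembled by Gibson cloning, carries both E. coli genes in their native tandem arrangement. LetA (yebS) is followed by LetB (yebT), and the annotated coding regions overlap slightly, as they would in an operon. A single T7 promoter and the phage T7 gene 10 ribosome binding site lie upstream, and a T7 terminator lies downstream, so both proteins are made from one transcript. A short fragment annotated as a T7 gene 10-derived tag sits between the end of yebT and the terminator. This is probably residual vector sequence, and the record lists no tag on either protein.

LetB carries the defining modification: residues 701–710 are deleted and replaced with residues 347–354 of the same protein. The stated purpose calls this a "6PLL3-hairpin" swap, which, given the associated work on Ring6 of LetB, appears to mean that a loop hairpin from the third MCE ring was placed into the sixth. LetA and LetB are annotated as components of a transport pathway that contributes to membrane integrity, and LetB may span the periplasm. The plasmid is intended for testing whether this Ring6 variant can restore function in complementation assays.
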