Addgene plasmid #175965: pBEL2412
Purpose: Genetic complementation plasmid of LetAB with 6PLL3-hairpin
Depositing lab: Gira Bhabha & Damian Ekiert. Depositing organization: NYU Grossman School of Medicine. Publication: Role of Ring6 in the Function of the E. coli MCE Protein LetB. Vieni C, Coudray N, Isom GL, Bhabha G, Ekiert DC. J Mol Biol. 2022 Jan 22;434(7):167463. doi: 10.1016/j.jmb.2022.167463. PubMed 35077766.
Backbone
  Vector backbone: pET17b
  Backbone manufacturer: Novagen
  Backbone size w/o insert (bp): 3174
  Total vector size (bp): 7073
  Vector type: Bacterial Expression
Growth in bacteria
  Bacterial resistance: Ampicillin, 100 μg/mL
  Growth temperature: 37°C
  Growth strain: DH5alpha
  Copy number: High Copy
Gene/Insert 1
  Gene/Insert name: LetA (alt names: yebS; b1833; ECK1832)
  Species: E. coli
  Promoter: T7
  Cloning method: Gibson Cloning
  Sequencing primers: 5′ T7; 3′ T7 Terminal
Gene/Insert 2
  Gene/Insert name: LetB (alt names: yebT; b1834; ECK1833)
  Species: E. coli
  Mutation: Δ701-710, replace with 347-354
  Promoter: T7
  Cloning method: Gibson Cloning
  Sequencing primers: 5′ T7; 3′ T7 Terminal
Terms and licenses: Academic/Nonprofit Terms; Industry Terms: Not Available to Industry
How to cite: pBEL2412 was a gift from Gira Bhabha & Damian Ekiert (Addgene plasmid # 175965 ; http://n2t.net/addgene:175965 ; RRID:Addgene_175965)
